>Addgene plasmid #72612 | pEN_TT 3XFLAG-wtGATA6-3XAU1 | addgene full sequence | sequence record 138471 | Addgene assembled full plasmid sequence
CTGACGGATGGCCTTTTTGCGTTTCTACAAACTCTTCCTGTTAGTTAGTTACTTAAGCTCGGGCCCCAAA
TAATGATTTTATTTTGACTGATAGTGACCTGTTCGTTGCAACAAATTGATAAGCAATGCTTTTTTATAAT
GCCAACTTTGTACAAAAAAGCAGGCTTTAAAGGAACCAATTCAGTCGACTGGATCCCGAGTTTACTCCCT
ATCAGTGATAGAGAACGTATGTCGAGTTTACTCCCTATCAGTGATAGAGAACGATGTCGAGTTTACTCCC
TATCAGTGATAGAGAACGTATGTCGAGTTTACTCCCTATCAGTGATAGAGAACGTATGTCGAGTTTACTC
CCTATCAGTGATAGAGAACGTATGTCGAGTTTATCCCTATCAGTGATAGAGAACGTATGTCGAGTTTACT
CCCTATCAGTGATAGAGAACGTATGTCGAGGTAGGCGTGTACGGTGGGAGGCCTATATAAGCAGAGCTCG
TTTAGTGAACCGTCAGATCGCCACTAGTATGGACTACAAGGATGACGATGACAAGGACTACAAGGATGAC
GATGACAAGGACTACAAGGATGACGATGACAAGATGGCCTTGACTGACGGCGGCTGGTGCTTGCCGAAGC
GCTTCGGGGCCGCGGGTGCGGACGCCAGCGACTCCAGAGCCTTTCCAGCGCGGGAGCCCTCCACGCCGCC
TTCCCCCATCTCTTCCTCGTCCTCCTCCTGCTCCCGGGGCGGAGAGCGGGGCCCCGGCGGCGCCAGCAAC
TGCGGGACGCCTCAGCTCGACACGGAGGCGGCGGCCGGACCCCCGGCCCGCTCGCTGCTGCTCAGTTCCT
ACGCTTCGCATCCCTTCGGGGCTCCCCACGGACCTTCGGCGCCTGGGGTCGCGGGCCCCGGGGGCAACCT
GTCGAGCTGGGAGGACTTGCTGCTGTTCACTGACCTCGACCAAGCCGCGACCGCCAGCAAGCTGCTGTGG
TCCAGCCGCGGCGCCAAGCTGAGCCCCTTCGCACCCGAGCAGCCGGAGGAGATGTACCAGACCCTCGCCG
CTCTCTCCAGCCAGGGTCCGGCCGCCTACGACGGCGCGCCCGGCGGCTTCGTGCACTCTGCGGCCGCGGC
GGCAGCAGCCGCGGCGGCGGCCAGCTCCCCGGTCTACGTGCCCACCACCCGCGTGGGTTCCATGCTGCCC
GGCCTACCGTACCACCTGCAGGGGTCGGGCAGTGGGCCAGCCAACCACGCGGGCGGCGCGGGCGCGCACC
CCGGCTGGCCTCAGGCCTCGGCCGACAGCCCTCCATACGGCAGCGGAGGCGGCGCGGCTGGCGGCGGGGC
CGCGGGGCCTGGCGGCGCTGGCTCAGCCGCGGCGCACGTCTCGGCGCGCTTCCCCTACTCTCCCAGCCCG
CCCATGGCCAACGGCGCCGCGCGGGAGCCGGGAGGCTACGCGGCGGCGGGCAGTGGGGGCGCGGGAGGCG
TGAGCGGCGGCGGCAGTAGCCTGGCGGCCATGGGCGGCCGCGAGCCCCAGTACAGCTCGCTGTCGGCCGC
GCGGCCGCTGAACGGGACGTACCACCACCACCACCACCACCACCACCACCATCCGAGCCCCTACTCGCCC
TACGTGGGGGCGCCACTGACGCCTGCCTGGCCCGCCGGACCCTTCGAGACCCCGGTGCTGCACAGCCTGC
AGAGCCGCGCCGGAGCCCCGCTCCCGGTGCCCCGGGGTCCCAGTGCAGACCTGCTGGAGGACCTGTCCGA
GAGCCGCGAGTGCGTGAACTGCGGCTCCATCCAGACGCCGCTGTGGCGGCGGGACGGCACCGGCCACTAC
CTGTGCAACGCCTGCGGGCTCTACAGCAAGATGAACGGCCTCAGCCGGCCCCTCATCAAGCCGCAGAAGC
GCGTGCCTTCATCACGGCGGCTTGGATTGTCCTGTGCCAACTGTCACACCACAACTACCACCTTATGGCG
CAGAAACGCCGAGGGTGAACCCGTGTGCAATGCTTGTGGACTCTACATGAAACTCCATGGGGTGCCCAGA
CCACTTGCTATGAAAAAAGAGGGAATTCAAACCAGGAAACGAAAACCTAAGAACATAAATAAATCAAAGA
CTTGCTCTGGTAATAGCAATAATTCCATTCCCATGACTCCAACTTCCACCTCTTCTAACTCAGATGATTG
CAGCAAAAATACTTCCCCCACAACACAACCTACAGCCTCAGGGGCGGGTGCCCCGGTGATGACTGGTGCG
GGAGAGAGCACCAATCCCGAGAACAGCGAGCTCAAGTATTCGGGTCAAGATGGGCTCTACATAGGCGTCA
GTCTCGCCTCGCCGGCCGAAGTCACGTCCTCCGTGCGACCGGATTCCTGGTGCGCCCTGGCCCTGGCCGA
CACCTACCGCTACATCGACACCTACCGCTACATCGACACCTACCGCTACATCTAACAATTGGAAGACTAA
TGCGTTTTCGAGATATCTAGACCCAGCTTTCTTGTACAAAGTTGGCATTATAAGAAAGCATTGCTTATCA
ATTTGTTGCAACGAACAGGTCACTATCAGTCAAAATAAAATCATTATTTGCCATCCAGCTGCAGCTCTGG
CCCGTGTCTCAAAATCTCTGATGTTACATTGCACAAGATAAAAATATATCATCATGAACAATAAAACTGT
CTGCTTACATAAACAGTAATACAAGGGGTGTTATGAGCCATATTCAACGGGAAACGTCGAGGCCGCGATT
AAATTCCAACATGGATGCTGATTTATATGGGTATAAATGGGCTCGCGATAATGTCGGGCAATCAGGTGCG
ACAATCTATCGCTTGTATGGGAAGCCCGATGCGCCAGAGTTGTTTCTGAAACATGGCAAAGGTAGCGTTG
CCAATGATGTTACAGATGAGATGGTCAGACTAAACTGGCTGACGGAATTTATGCCTCTTCCGACCATCAA
GCATTTTATCCGTACTCCTGATGATGCATGGTTACTCACCACTGCGATCCCCGGAAAAACAGCATTCCAG
GTATTAGAAGAATATCCTGATTCAGGTGAAAATATTGTTGATGCGCTGGCAGTGTCCCTGCGCCGGTTGC
ATTCGATTCCTGTTTGTAATTGTCCTTTTAACAGCGATCGCGTATTTCGTCTCGCTCAGGCGCAATCACG
AATGAATAACGGTTTGGTTGATGCGAGTGATTTTGATGACGAGCGTAATGGCTGGCCTGTTGAACAAGTC
TGGAAAGAAATGCATAAACTTTTGCCATTCTCACCGGATTCAGTCGTCACTCATGGTGATTTCTCACTTG
ATAACCTTATTTTTGACGAGGGGAAATTAGGCCGGGAAGCCGATCTCGGCTTGAACGAATTGTTAGGTGG
CGGTACTTGGGTCGATATCAAAGTGCATCACTTCTTCCCGTATGCCCAACTTTGTATAGAGAGCCACTGC
GGGATCGTCACCGTAATCTGCTTGCACGTAGATCACATAAGCACCAAGCGCGTTGGCCTCATGCTTGAGG
AGATTGATGAGCGCGGTGGCAATGCCCTGCCTCCGGTGCTCGCCGGAGACTGCGAGATCATAGATATAGA
TCTCACTACGCGGCTGCTCAAACTTGGGCAGAACGTAAGCCGCGAGAGCGCCAACAACCGCTTCTTGGTC
GAAGGCAGCAAGCGCGATGAATGTCTTACTACGGAGCAAGTTCCCGAGGTAATCGGAGTCCGGCTGATGT
TGGGAGTAGGTGGCTACGTCTCCGAACTCACGACCGAAAAGATCAAGAGCAGCCCGCATGGATTTGACTT
GGTCAGGGCCGAGCCTACATGTGCGAATGATGCCCATACTTGAGCCACCTAACTTTGTTTTAGGGCGACT
GCCCTGCTGCGTAACATCGTTGCTGCTGCGTAACATCGTTGCTGCTCCATAACATCAAACATCGACCCAC
GGCGTAACGCGCTTGCTGCTTGGATGCCCGAGGCATAGACTGTACAAAAAAACAGTCATAACAAGCCATG
AAAACCGCCACTGCGCCGTTACCACCGCTGCGTTCGGTCAAGGTTCTGGACCAGTTGCGTGAGCGCATAC
GCTACTTGCATTACAGTTTACGAACCGAACAGGCTTATGTCAACTGGGTTCGTGCCTTCATCCGTTTCCA
CGGTGTGCGTCACCCGGCAACCTTGGGCAGCAGCGAAGTCGAGGCATTTCTGTCCTGGCTGGCGAACGAG
CGCAAGGTTTCGGTCTCCACGCATCGTCAGGCATTGGCGGCCTTGCTGTTCTTCTACGGCAAGGTGCTGT
GCACGGATCTGCCCTGGCTTCAGGAGATCGGAAGACCTCGGCCGTCGCGGCGCTTGCCGGTGGTGCTGAC
CCCGGATGAAGTGGTTCGCATCCTCGGTTTTCTGGAAGGCGAGCATCGTTTGTTCGCCCAGGACTCTAGC
TATAGTTCTAGTGGTTGGCTACTAATAGGTTGTATTGATGTTGGACGAGTCGGAATCGCAGACCGATACC
AGGATCTTGCCATCCTATGGAACTGCCTCGGTGAGTTTTCTCCTTCATTACAGAAACGGCTTTTTCAAAA
ATATGGTATTGATAATCCTGATATGAATAAATTGCAGTTTCATTTGATGCTCGATGAGTTTTTCTAATCA
GAATTGGTTAATTGGTTGTAACACTGGCAGAGCATTACGCTGACTTGACGGGACGGCGCAAGCTCATGAC
CAAAATCCCTTAACGTGAGTTTTCGTTCCACTGAGCGTCAGACCCCGTAGAAAAGATCAAAGGATCTTCT
TGAGATCCTTTTTTTCTGCGCGTAATCTGCTGCTTGCAAACAAAAAAACCACCGCTACCAGCGGTGGTTT
GTTTGCCGGATCAAGAGCTACCAACTCTTTTTCCGAAGGTAACTGGCTTCAGCAGAGCGCAGATACCAAA
TACTGTTCTTCTAGTGTAGCCGTAGTTAGGCCACCACTTCAAGAACTCTGTAGCACCGCCTACATACCTC
GCTCTGCTAATCCTGTTACCAGTGGCTGCTGCCAGTGGCGATAAGTCGTGTCTTACCGGGTTGGACTCAA
GACGATAGTTACCGGATAAGGCGCAGCGGTCGGGCTGAACGGGGGGTTCGTGCACACAGCCCAGCTTGGA
GCGAACGACCTACACCGAACTGAGATACCTACAGCGTGAGCTATGAGAAAGCGCCACGCTTCCCGAAGGG
AGAAAGGCGGACAGGTATCCGGTAAGCGGCAGGGTCGGAACAGGAGAGCGCACGAGGGAGCTTCCAGGGG
GAAACGCCTGGTATCTTTATAGTCCTGTCGGGTTTCGCCACCTCTGACTTGAGCGTCGATTTTTGTGATG
CTCGTCAGGGGGGCGGAGCCTATGGAAAAACGCCAGCAACGCGGCCTTTTTACGGTTCCTGGCCTTTTGC
TGGCCTTTTGCTCACATGTTCTTTCCTGCGTTATCCCCTGATTCTGTGGATAACCGTATTACCGCTAGCA
TGGATCTCGGGGACGTCTAACTACTAAGCGAGAGTAGGGAACTGCCAGGCATCAAATAAAACGAAAGGCT
CAGTCGGAAGACTGGGCCTTTCGTTTTATCTGTTGTTTGTCGGTGAACGCTCTCCTGAGTAGGACAAATC
CGCCGGGAGCGGATTTGAACGTTGTGAAGCAACGGCCCGGAGGGTGGCGGGCAGGACGCCCGCCATAAAC
TGCCAGGCATCAAACTAAGCAGAAGGCCATC
Features (pLannotate 1.2.2; 15 found; start..end, strand, type, name):
     67..166     +  protein_bind   attL1: mutant version of attL; recombination site for the Gateway® LR reaction LR Clonase™
    198..512     +  promoter       tight TRE promoter: Tet-responsive promoter PTight, consisting of seven tet operator sequences followed by the minimal CMV promoter
    525..545     +  CDS            FLAG (fragment): FLAG® epitope tag, followed by an enterokinase cleavage site
    549..569     +  CDS            FLAG (fragment): FLAG® epitope tag, followed by an enterokinase cleavage site
    573..593     +  CDS            FLAG (fragment): FLAG® epitope tag, followed by an enterokinase cleavage site
    594..2378    +  CDS            GATA6: GATA6_HUMAN - Experimental evidence at protein level: Swiss-Prot protein existence level 1. Transcriptional activator (PubMed:19666519, PubMed:27756709, PubMed:22750565, PubMed:22824924). Regulates SEMA3C and PLXNA2 (PubMed:19666519). Involved in gene regulation specifically in the gastric epithelium (PubMed:9315713). May regulate genes that protect epithelial cells from bacterial infection (PubMed:16968778). Involved in bone morphogenetic protein (BMP)-mediated cardiac-specific gene expression (By similarity). Binds to BMP response element (BMPRE) DNA sequences within cardiac activating regio
   2471..2570    -  protein_bind   attL2: mutant version of attL; recombination site for the Gateway® LR reaction LR Clonase™
   2693..3319    +  CDS            KanR (fragment): aminoglycoside phosphotransferase; aph(3')-Ia; confers resistance to kanamycin in bacteria or G418 (Geneticin®) in eukaryotes
   3353..3886    -  CDS            GmR: gentamycin acetyltransferase; aacC1; confers resistance to gentamycin
   4075..4103    -  promoter       Pc promoter: intI1 (promoter lies within the coding sequence); class 1 integron promoter
   4081..4428    -  CDS            YPR2_ECOLX (fragment): Protein predicted: Swiss-Prot protein existence level 4. From Escherichia coli.
   4433..4617    +  CDS            KanR (fragment): aminoglycoside phosphotransferase; aph(3')-Ia; confers resistance to kanamycin in bacteria or G418 (Geneticin®) in eukaryotes
   4760..5348    +  rep_origin     ori: high-copy-number ColE1/pMB1/pBR322/pUC origin of replication
   5516..5559    -  terminator     rrnB T1 terminator: Escherichia coli rrnB; transcription terminator T1 from the E. coli rrnB gene
   5691..17      +  terminator     rrnB T2 terminator (across the origin): transcription terminator T2 from the E. coli rrnB gene
