[The description below was written by a language model from this plasmid's Addgene catalogue record and pLannotate feature annotations shown in this document.]
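Description:
pEN_TT 3XFLAG-wtGATA6-3XAU1 is a Gateway entry vector built on the pEN_TTmiRC2 backbone, about 5.7 kb in total, that carries a tetracycline-inducible expression cassette for epitope-tagged wild-type human GATA6. It is propagated in E. coli from a high-copy ColE1/pUC-type origin and selected with gentamicin. The annotated sequence shows the gentamicin acetyltransferase gene (aacC1) driven by a class 1 integron Pc promoter. This cassette sits between two fragments of a kanamycin resistance gene, which suggests the original KanR marker was interrupted by the gentamicin cassette and is not functional. The rrnB T1 and T2 terminators lie upstream of the Gateway cassette and insulate it from read-through transcription from the backbone.

The payload lies between attL1 and attL2. It consists of the tight TRE promoter (seven tet operators fused to a minimal CMV promoter), three tandem FLAG epitopes, and the GATA6 coding sequence, which was cloned using SpeI and MfeI sites. The catalogue entry also lists a C-terminal 3XAU1 tag. The feature table does not annotate this tag, although there is a short unannotated stretch between the end of the GATA6 CDS and attL2. No polyadenylation signal is annotated within the att-flanked region.

Because the promoter lies inside the att sites, an LR Clonase reaction moves the whole inducible cassette into a compatible destination vector, which the record does not specify. Expression then requires a tetracycline-controlled transactivator in the recipient cells. The dual tags allow detection or pull-down of GATA6 from either terminus. The associated work examined GATA6 in the context of TNF–insulin signalling crosstalk.
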