Addgene plasmid #72612: pEN_TT 3XFLAG-wtGATA6-3XAU1
Purpose: Gateway entry vector for an inducible N-terminally 3XFLAG-tagged and C-terminally AU1-tagged human wtGATA6
Depositing lab: Kevin Janes. Depositing organization: University of Virginia. Publication: TNF-insulin crosstalk at the transcription factor GATA6 is revealed by a model that links signaling and transcriptomic data tensors. Chitforoushzadeh Z, Ye Z, Sheng Z, LaRue S, Fry RC, Lauffenburger DA, Janes KA. Sci Signal. 2016 Jun 7;9(431):ra59. doi: 10.1126/scisignal.aad3373. PubMed 27273097.
Backbone
  Vector backbone: pEN_TTmiRC2
  Backbone manufacturer: Addgene#25752
  Backbone size w/o insert (bp): 4422
  Total vector size (bp): 5695
  Vector type: Bacterial Expression ; entry vector for gateway cloning
Growth in bacteria
  Bacterial resistance: Gentamicin, 10 μg/mL
  Growth temperature: 37°C
  Growth strain: DH5alpha
  Copy number: Unknown
Gene/Insert
  Gene/Insert name: GATA binding protein 6 (alt names: GATA6; 1917)
  Species: H. sapiens (human)
  GenBank ID: NM_005257 NM_005257
  Entrez Gene: GATA6
  Promoter: TRE tight promoter
  Tag / fusion protein: 3XFLAG (N terminal on insert); 3XAU1 (C terminal on insert)
  Cloning method: Restriction Enzyme; 5′ cloning site SpeI (not destroyed); 3′ cloning site MfeI (unknown if destroyed)
  Sequencing primers: 5′ pCEP-fwd
Terms and licenses: Academic/Nonprofit Terms; Industry Terms: Not Available to Industry
How to cite: pEN_TT 3XFLAG-wtGATA6-3XAU1 was a gift from Kevin Janes (Addgene plasmid # 72612 ; http://n2t.net/addgene:72612 ; RRID:Addgene_72612)
