>Addgene plasmid #72612 | pEN_TT 3XFLAG-wtGATA6-3XAU1 | depositor partial sequence | sequence record 133649 | reverse sequence
GGGGTTTTGGGAAAGCAGACCAGTTTTTATTGTTCATGATGATTATATTTTTATCTTGTGGCAATGTAAC
ATCAGAGATTTTGAGACACGGGCCAGAGCTGCAGCTGGATGGCAAATAATGATTTTATTTTGACTGATAG
TGACCTGTTCGTTGCAACAAATTGATAAGCAATGCTTTCTTATAATGCCAACTTTGTACAAGAAAGCTGG
GTCTAGATATCTCGAAAACGCATTAGTCTTCCAATTGTTAGATGTAGCGGTAGGTGTCGATGTAGCGGTA
GGTGTCGATGTAGCGGTAGGTGTCGGCCAGGGCCAGGGCGCACCAGGAATCCGGTCGCACGGAGGACGTG
ACTTCGGCCGGCGAGGCGAGACTGACGCCTATGTAGAGCCCATCTTGACCCGAATACTTGAGCTCGCTGT
TCTCGGGATTGGTGCTCTCTCCCGCACCAGTCATCACCGGGGCACCCGCCCCTGAGGCTGTAGGTTGTGT
TGTGGGGGAAGTATTTTTGCTGCAATCATCTGAGTTAGAAGAGGTGGAAGTTGGAGTCATGGGAATGGAA
ATTATTGCTATTACCAGAGCAAGTCTTTGATTTATTTATGTTCT
