>Addgene plasmid #72612 | pEN_TT 3XFLAG-wtGATA6-3XAU1 | depositor partial sequence | sequence record 133650 | forward sequence
CAATGGACCTCGGGGCCCAAATAATGATTTTTATTTTGACTGATAGTGACCTGTTCGTTGCAACAAATTG
ATAAGCAATGCTTTTTTATAATGCCAACTTTGTACAAAAAAGCAGGCTTTAAAGGAACCAATTCAGTCGA
CTGGATCCCGAGTTTACTCCCTATCAGTGATAGAGAACGTATGTCGAGTTTACTCCCTATCAGTGATAGA
GAACGATGTCGAGTTTACTCCCTATCAGTGATAGAGAACGTATGTCGAGTTTACTCCCTATCAGTGATAG
AGAACGTATGTCGAGTTTACTCCCTATCAGTGATAGAGAACGTATGTCGAGTTTATCCCTATCAGTGATA
GAGAACGTATGTCGAGTTTACTCCCTATCAGTGATAGAGAACGTATGTCGAGGTAGGCGTGTACGGTGGG
AGGCCTATATAAGCAGAGCTCGTTTAGTGAACCGTCAGATCGCCACTAGTATGGACTACAAGGATGACGA
TGACAAGGACTACAAGGATGACGATGACAAGGACTACAAGGATGACGATGACAAGATGGCCTTGACTGAC
GGCGGCTGGTGCTTGCCGAAGCGCTTCGGGGCCGCGGG
