>Addgene plasmid #72612 | pEN_TT 3XFLAG-wtGATA6-3XAU1 | addgene partial sequence | sequence record 138458 | pENTR1A-3 5'-GTAACATCAGAGATTTTGAGACAC-3'
CTGGATGGCAAATAATGATTTTATTTTGACTGATAGTGACCTGTTCGTTGCAACAAATTGATAAGCAATG
CTTTCTTATAATGCCAACTTTGTACAAGAAAGCTGGGTCTAGATATCTCGAAAACGCATTAGTCTTCCAA
TTGTTAGATGTAGCGGTAGGTGTCGATGTAGCGGTAGGTGTCGATGTAGCGGTAGGTGTCGGCCAGGGCC
AGGGCGCACCAGGAATCCGGTCGCACGGAGGACGTGACTTCGGCCGGCGAGGCGAGACTGACGCCTATGT
AGAGCCCATCTTGACCCGAATACTTGAGCTCGCTGTTCTCGGGATTGGTGCTCTCTCCCGCACCAGTCAT
CACCGGGGCACCCGCCCCTGAGGCTGTAGGTTGTGTTGTGGGGGAAGTATTTTTGCTGCAATCATCTGAG
TTAGAAGAGGTGGAAGTTGGAGTCATGGGAATGGAATTATTGCTATTACCAGAGCAAGTCTTTGATTTAT
TTATGTTCTTAGGTTTTCGTTTCCTGGTTTGAATTCCCTCTTTTTTCATAGCAAGTGGTCTGGGCACCCC
ATGGAGTTTCATGTAGAGTCCACAAGCATTGCACACGGGTTCACCCTCGGCGTTTCTGCGCCATAAGG
