>Addgene plasmid #72612 | pEN_TT 3XFLAG-wtGATA6-3XAU1 | addgene partial sequence | sequence record 138467 | pLPC-5 5'-TAGGCGTGTACGGTGGGA-3'
TTTAGTGAACCGTCAGATCGCCACTAGTATGGACTACAAGGATGACGATGACAAGGACTACAAGGATGAC
GATGACAAGGACTACAAGGATGACGATGACAAGATGGCCTTGACTGACGGCGGCTGGTGCTTGCCGAAGC
GCTTCGGGGCCGCGGGTGCGGACGCCAGCGACTCCAGAGCCTTTCCAGCGCGGGAGCCCTCCACGCCGCC
TTCCCCCATCTCTTCCTCGTCCTCCTCCTGCTCCCGGGGCGGAGAGCGGGGCCCCGGCGGCGCCAGCAAC
TGCGGGACGCCTCAGCTCGACACGGAGGCGGCGGCCGGACCCCCGGCCCGCTCGCTGCTGCTCAGTTCCT
ACGCTTCGCATCCCTTCGGGGCTCCCCACGGACCTTCGGCGCCTGGGGTCGCGGGCCCCGGGGGCAACCT
GTCGAGCTGGGAGGACTTGCTGCTGTTCACTGACCTCGACCAAGCCGCGACCGCCAGCAAGCTGCTGTGG
TCCAGCCGCGGCGCCAAGCTGAGCCCCTTCGCACCCGAGCAGCCGGAGGAGATGTACCAGACCCTCGCCG
CTCTCTCCAGCCAGGGTCCGGCCGCCTACGACGGCGCGCCCGGCGGCTTCGTGCACTCTGCGGCCGCGGC
GGCAGCAGCCGCGGCGGCGGCCAGCTCCCCGGTCTACGTGCCCACCACCCGCGTGGGTTCCATGCTGCCC
GGCCTACCGTACCACCTG
