>Addgene plasmid #72612 | pEN_TT 3XFLAG-wtGATA6-3XAU1 | addgene partial sequence | sequence record 180889 | Addgene Partial NGS Result
CGCGGGAGCCGGGAGGCTACGCGGCGGCGGGCAGTGGGGGCGCGGGAGGCGTGAGCGGCGGCGGCAGTAG
CCTGGCGGCCATGGGCGGCCGCGAGCCCCAGTACAGCTCGCTGTCGGCCGCGCGGCCGCTGAACGGGACG
TACCACCACCACCACCACCACCACCACCACCATCCGAGCCCCTACTCGCCCTACGTGGGGGCGCCACTGA
CGCCTGCCTGGCCCGCCGGACCCTTCGAGACCCCGGTGCTGCACAGCCTGCAGAGCCGCGCCGGAGCCCC
GCTCCCGGTGCCCCGGGGTCCCAGTGCAGACCTGCTGGAGGACCTGTCCGAGAGCCGCGAGTGCGTGAAC
TGCGGCTCCATCCAGACGCCGCTGTGGCGGCGGGACGGCACCGGCCACTACCTGTGCAACGCCTGCGGGC
TCTACAGCAAGATGAACGGCCTCAGCCGGCCCCTCATCAAGCCGCAGAAGCGCGTGCCTTCATCACGGCG
GCTTGGATTGTCCTGTGCCAACTGTCACACCACAACTACCACCTTATGGCGCAGAAACGCCGAGGGTGAA
CCCGTGTGCAATGCTTGTGGACTCTACATGAAACTCCATGGGGTGCCCAGACCACTTGCTATGAAAAAAG
AGGGAATTCAAACCAGGAAACGAAAACCTAAGAACATAAATAAATCAAAGACTTGCTCTGGTAATAGCAA
TAATTCCATTCCCATGACTCCAACTTCCACCTCTTCTAACTCAGATGATTGCAGCAAAAATACTTCCCCC
ACAACACAACCTACAGCCTCAGGGGCGGGTGCCCCGGTGATGACTGGTGCGGGAGAGAGCACCAATCCCG
AGAACAGCGAGCTCAAGTATTCGGGTCAAGATGGGCTCTACATAGGCGTCAGTCTCGCCTCGCCGGCCGA
AGTCACGTCCTCCGTGCGACCGGATTCCTGGTGCGCCCTGGCCCTGGCCGACACCTACCGCTACATCGAC
ACCTACCGCTACATCGACACCTACCGCTACATCTAACAATTGGAAGACTAATGCGTTTTCGAGATATCTA
GACCCAGCTTTCTTGTACAAAGTTGGCATTATAAGAAAGCATTGCTTATCAATTTGTTGCAACGAACAGG
TCACTATCAGTCAAAATAAAATCATTATTTGCCATCCAGCTGCAGCTCTGGCCCGTGTCTCAAAATCTCT
GATGTTACATTGCACAAGATAAAAATATATCATCATGAACAATAAAACTGTCTGCTTACATAAACAGTAA
TACAAGGGGTGTTATGAGCCATATTCAACGGGAAACGTCGAGGCCGCGATTAAATTCCAACATGGATGCT
GATTTATATGGGTATAAATGGGCTCGCGATAATGTCGGGCAATCAGGTGCGACAATCTATCGCTTGTATG
GGAAGCCCGATGCGCCAGAGTTGTTTCTGAAACATGGCAAAGGTAGCGTTGCCAATGATGTTACAGATGA
GATGGTCAGACTAAACTGGCTGACGGAATTTATGCCTCTTCCGACCATCAAGCATTTTATCCGTACTCCT
GATGATGCATGGTTACTCACCACTGCGATCCCCGGAAAAACAGCATTCCAGGTATTAGAAGAATATCCTG
ATTCAGGTGAAAATATTGTTGATGCGCTGGCAGTGTCCCTGCGCCGGTTGCATTCGATTCCTGTTTGTAA
TTGTCCTTTTAACAGCGATCGCGTATTTCGTCTCGCTCAGGCGCAATCACGAATGAATAACGGTTTGGTT
GATGCGAGTGATTTTGATGACGAGCGTAATGGCTGGCCTGTTGAACAAGTCTGGAAAGAAATGCATAAAC
TTTTGCCATTCTCACCGGATTCAGTCGTCACTCATGGTGATTTCTCACTTGATAACCTTATTTTTGACGA
GGGGAAATTAGGCCGGGAAGCCGATCTCGGCTTGAACGAATTGTTAGGTGGCGGTACTTGGGTCGATATC
AAAGTGCATCACTTCTTCCCGTATGCCCAACTTTGTATAGAGAGCCACTGCGGGATCGTCACCGTAATCT
GCTTGCACGTAGATCACATAAGCACCAAGCGCGTTGGCCTCATGCTTGAGGAGATTGATGAGCGCGGTGG
CAATGCCCTGCCTCCGGTGCTCGCCGGAGACTGCGAGATCATAGATATAGATCTCACTACGCGGCTGCTC
AAACTTGGGCAGAACGTAAGCCGCGAGAGCGCCAACAACCGCTTCTTGGTCGAAGGCAGCAAGCGCGATG
AATGTCTTACTACGGAGCAAGTTCCCGAGGTAATCGGAGTCCGGCTGATGTTGGGAGTAGGTGGCTACGT
CTCCGAACTCACGACCGAAAAGATCAAGAGCAGCCCGCATGGATTTGACTTGGTCAGGGCCGAGCCTACA
TGTGCGAATGATGCCCATACTTGAGCCACCTAACTTTGTTTTAGGGCGACTGCCCTGCTGCGTAACATCG
TTGCTGCTGCGTAACATCGTTGCTGCTCCATAACATCAAACATCGACCCACGGCGTAACGCGCTTGCTGC
TTGGATGCCCGAGGCATAGACTGTACAAAAAAACAGTCATAACAAGCCATGAAAACCGCCACTGCGCCGT
TACCACCGCTGCGTTCGGTCAAGGTTCTGGACCAGTTGCGTGAGCGCATACGCTACTTGCATTACAGTTT
ACGAACCGAACAGGCTTATGTCAACTGGGTTCGTGCCTTCATCCGTTTCCACGGTGTGCGTCACCCGGCA
ACCTTGGGCAGCAGCGAAGTCGAGGCATTTCTGTCCTGGCTGGCGAACGAGCGCAAGGTTTCGGTCTCCA
CGCATCGTCAGGCATTGGCGGCCTTGCTGTTCTTCTACGGCAAGGTGCTGTGCACGGATCTGCCCTGGCT
TCAGGAGATCGGAAGACCTCGGCCGTCGCGGCGCTTGCCGGTGGTGCTGACCCCGGATGAAGTGGTTCGC
ATCCTCGGTTTTCTGGAAGGCGAGCATCGTTTGTTCGCCCAGGACTCTAGCTATAGTTCTAGTGGTTGGC
TACTAATAGGTTGTATTGATGTTGGACGAGTCGGAATCGCAGACCGATACCAGGATCTTGCCATCCTATG
GAACTGCCTCGGTGAGTTTTCTCCTTCATTACAGAAACGGCTTTTTCAAAAATATGGTATTGATAATCCT
GATATGAATAAATTGCAGTTTCATTTGATGCTCGATGAGTTTTTCTAATCAGAATTGGTTAATTGGTTGT
AACACTGGCAGAGCATTACGCTGACTTGACGGGACGGCGCAAGCTCATGACCAAAATCCCTTAACGTGAG
TTTTCGTTCCACTGAGCGTCAGACCCCGTAGAAAAGATCAAAGGATCTTCTTGAGATCCTTTTTTTCTGC
GCGTAATCTGCTGCTTGCAAACAAAAAAACCACCGCTACCAGCGGTGGTTTGTTTGCCGGATCAAGAGCT
ACCAACTCTTTTTCCGAAGGTAACTGGCTTCAGCAGAGCGCAGATACCAAATACTGTTCTTCTAGTGTAG
CCGTAGTTAGGCCACCACTTCAAGAACTCTGTAGCACCGCCTACATACCTCGCTCTGCTAATCCTGTTAC
CAGTGGCTGCTGCCAGTGGCGATAAGTCGTGTCTTACCGGGTTGGACTCAAGACGATAGTTACCGGATAA
GGCGCAGCGGTCGGGCTGAACGGGGGGTTCGTGCACACAGCCCAGCTTGGAGCGAACGACCTACACCGAA
CTGAGATACCTACAGCGTGAGCTATGAGAAAGCGCCACGCTTCCCGAAGGGAGAAAGGCGGACAGGTATC
CGGTAAGCGGCAGGGTCGGAACAGGAGAGCGCACGAGGGAGCTTCCAGGGGGAAACGCCTGGTATCTTTA
TAGTCCTGTCGGGTTTCGCCACCTCTGACTTGAGCGTCGATTTTTGTGATGCTCGTCAGGGGGGCGGAGC
CTATGGAAAAACGCCAGCAACGCGGCCTTTTTACGGTTCCTGGCCTTTTGCTGGCCTTTTGCTCACATGT
TCTTTCCTGCGTTATCCCCTGATTCTGTGGATAACCGTATTACCGCTAGCATGGATCTCGGGGACGTCTA
ACTACTAAGCGAGAGTAGGGAACTGCCAGGCATCAAATAAAACGAAAGGCTCAGTCGGAAGACTGGGCCT
TTCGTTTTATCTGTTGTTTGTCGGTGAACGCTCTCCTGAGTAGGACAAATCCGCCGGGAGCGGATTTGAA
CGTTGTGAAGCAACGGCCCGGAGGGTGGCGGGCAGGACGCCCGCCATAAACTGCCAGGCATCAAACTAAG
CAGAAGGCCATCCTGACGGATGGCCTTTTTGCGTTTCTACAAACTCTTCCTGTTAGTTAGTTACTTAAGC
TCGGGCCCCAAATAATGATTTTATTTTGACTGATAGTGACCTGTTCGTTGCAACAAATTGATAAGCAATG
CTTTTTTATAATGCCAACTTTGTACAAAAAAGCAGGCTTTAAAGGAACCAATTCAGTCGACTGGATCCCG
AGTTTACTCCCTATCAGTGATAGAGAACGTATGTCGAGTTTACTCCCTATCAGTGATAGAGAACGATGTC
GAGTTTACTCCCTATCAGTGATAGAGAACGTATGTCGAGTTTACTCCCTATCAGTGATAGAGAACGTATG
TCGAGTTTACTCCCTATCAGTGATAGAGAACGTATGTCGAGTTTATCCCTATCAGTGATAGAGAACGTAT
GTCGAGTTTACTCCCTATCAG
